Addgene plasmid #175836: pFX-iRFP-KRasCT
Purpose: Express iRFP with plasma membrane-targeting sequence in mammalian cells
Depositing lab: Yusuke Ohba. Depositing organization: Hokkaido University. Publication: Folding Latency of Fluorescent Proteins Affects the Mitochondrial Localization of Fusion Proteins. Kashiwagi S, Fujioka Y, Satoh AO, Yoshida A, Fujioka M, Nepal P, Tsuzuki A, Aoki O, Paudel S, Sasajima H, Ohba Y. Cell Struct Funct. 2019 Dec 26;44(2):183-194. doi: 10.1247/csf.19028. Epub 2019 Nov 15. PubMed 31735740.
Backbone
  Vector backbone: pFX
  Backbone size w/o insert (bp): 4000
  Total vector size (bp): 5130
  Vector type: Mammalian Expression
  Selectable markers: Neomycin (select with G418)
Growth in bacteria
  Bacterial resistance: Kanamycin, 50 μg/mL
  Growth temperature: 37°C
  Growth strain: DH5alpha
  Copy number: High Copy
Gene/Insert
  Gene/Insert name: iRFP with plasma membrane-targeting sequence
  Insert size (bp): 1130
  Tag / fusion protein: C-terminal hypervariable region of K-Ras 4B (C terminal on insert)
Terms and licenses: Academic/Nonprofit Terms; Industry Terms: Not Available to Industry
How to cite: pFX-iRFP-KRasCT was a gift from Yusuke Ohba (Addgene plasmid # 175836 ; http://n2t.net/addgene:175836 ; RRID:Addgene_175836)
