[The description below was written by a language model from this plasmid's Addgene catalogue record and pLannotate feature annotations shown in this document.]
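Description:
pFX-iRFP-KRasCT is a mammalian expression plasmid built on the pFX backbone that produces the near-infrared fluorescent protein iRFP targeted to the plasma membrane. Expression is driven by the human cytomegalovirus immediate-early enhancer and promoter. The open reading frame encodes iRFP713, a constitutively fluorescent protein derived from a Rhodopseudomonas palustris bacteriophytochrome that needs biliverdin as its chromophore. It is fused at its C terminus to a short fragment of human K-Ras, recorded as the C-terminal hypervariable region of K-Ras 4B. This region is a commonly used plasma membrane-targeting signal, which in K-Ras 4B relies on a polybasic stretch together with a lipid-modified CAAX motif, so the fusion should decorate the inner leaflet of the plasma membrane. The transcript ends at an SV40 polyadenylation signal. The small SV40 large T antigen fragment annotated just upstream is most likely part of that SV40-derived terminator region rather than a functional coding element.

In bacteria the plasmid is maintained at high copy through a ColE1/pUC-type origin, and it also carries an f1 phage origin. A single NeoR/KanR gene (Tn5 aminoglycoside phosphotransferase) sits behind tandem bacterial (bla-type) and SV40 early promoters and is followed by an HSV TK polyadenylation signal. This gives kanamycin resistance in E. coli and G418 selection in mammalian cells. The short ble and bGH poly(A) fragments appear to be backbone remnants or annotation matches. The sequenced record is 5,033 nt, slightly shorter than the catalogue's stated 5,130 bp. The construct serves as a far-red plasma membrane marker for live-cell imaging, and it comes from a study of how the folding behaviour of fluorescent proteins affects the localization of fusion proteins.
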