Features (pLannotate 1.2.2; 14 found; start..end, strand, type, name):
     61..364     +  enhancer       CMV enhancer: human cytomegalovirus immediate early enhancer
    365..568     +  promoter       CMV promoter: human cytomegalovirus (CMV) immediate early promoter
    627..1574    +  CDS            iRFP713: iRFP713 is a basic (constitutively fluorescent) near ir fluorescent protein published in 2011, derived from Rhodopseudomonas palustris. It has low acid sensitivity. It requires the cofactor biliverdin for fluorescence.
   1611..1673    +  CDS            K-Ras (fragment): human small GTPase proto-oncoprotein
   1714..1798    +  CDS            large T antigen (fragment): large T antigen from SV40 (simian virus 40)
   1821..1942    +  polyA_signal   SV40 poly(A) signal: SV40 polyadenylation signal
   1976..2404    -  rep_origin     f1 ori (sequence partly withheld): f1 bacteriophage origin of replication; arrow indicates direction of (+) strand synthesis
   2431..2535    +  promoter       AmpR promoter: bla
   2537..2894    +  promoter       SV40 promoter: SV40 enhancer and early promoter
   2929..3723    +  CDS            NeoR/KanR: aminoglycoside phosphotransferase from Tn5; aph(3')-II (or nptII); confers resistance to neomycin, kanamycin, and G418 (Geneticin®)
   3744..3896    +  CDS            ble (fragment): BLE_KLEPN - Experimental evidence at protein level: Swiss-Prot protein existence level 1. Binding protein with a strong affinity to the bleomycin family of antibiotics. Binds to CL990; an antimitotic-antibiotic compound. From Klebsiella pneumoniae.
   3955..4002    +  polyA_signal   HSV TK poly(A) signal: herpes simplex virus thymidine kinase polyadenylation signal (Cole and Stacy, 1985)
   4093..4109    -  polyA_signal   bGH poly(A) signal (fragment): bovine growth hormone polyadenylation signal
   4331..4919    +  rep_origin     ori: high-copy-number ColE1/pMB1/pBR322/pUC origin of replication
>Addgene plasmid #175836 | pFX-iRFP-KRasCT | addgene full sequence | sequence record 354844 | Addgene NGS Result
TAGTTATTAATAGTAATCAATTACGGGGTCATTAGTTCATAGCCCATATATGGAGTTCCGCGTTACATAA
CTTACGGTAAATGGCCCGCCTGGCTGACCGCCCAACGACCCCCGCCCATTGACGTCAATAATGACGTATG
TTCCCATAGTAACGCCAATAGGGACTTTCCATTGACGTCAATGGGTGGAGTATTTACGGTAAACTGCCCA
CTTGGCAGTACATCAAGTGTATCATATGCCAAGTACGCCCCCTATTGACGTCAATGACGGTAAATGGCCC
GCCTGGCATTATGCCCAGTACATGACCTTATGGGACTTTCCTACTTGGCAGTACATCTACGTATTAGTCA
TCGCTATTACCATGGTGATGCGGTTTTGGCAGTACATCAATGGGCGTGGATAGCGGTTTGACTCACGGGG
ATTTCCAAGTCTCCACCCCATTGACGTCAATGGGAGTTTGTTTTGGCACCAAAATCAACGGGACTTTCCA
AAATGTCGTAACAACTCCGCCCCATTGACGCAAATGGGCGGTAGGCGTGTACGGTGGGAGGTCTATATAA
GCAGAGCTGGTTTAGTGAACCGTCAGATCCGCTAGCGCTACCGGTTCTAGAGCCATGGAATTCACCATGG
CCGAAGGGAGCGTGGCAAGACAGCCCGATCTGCTGACATGCGACGACGAACCAATCCACATTCCAGGAGC
TATCCAGCCTCATGGACTGCTGCTGGCTCTGGCCGCTGACATGACTATCGTGGCAGGCTCTGATAACCTG
CCAGAGCTGACCGGGCTGGCTATCGGAGCACTGATTGGCCGGTCCGCAGCCGACGTGTTCGATTCTGAGA
CTCACAATAGACTGACCATCGCCCTGGCTGAACCTGGGGCTGCAGTGGGAGCCCCAATTACCGTCGGCTT
CACAATGCGAAAGGACGCTGGCTTTATCGGGTCCTGGCACCGCCATGATCAGCTGATTTTTCTGGAGCTG
GAACCACCTCAGAGAGACGTGGCAGAGCCACAGGCTTTCTTTCGGAGAACAAACAGCGCCATCAGGCGCC
TGCAGGCCGCTGAGACTCTGGAATCCGCTTGCGCAGCCGCTGCACAGGAAGTGAGGAAGATCACCGGGTT
CGATCGCGTCATGATCTACAGATTCGCCTCAGACTTTAGCGGAGAAGTGATCGCAGAAGATCGCTGTGCC
GAGGTCGAAAGTAAACTGGGCCTGCATTACCCAGCCTCAACCGTGCCTGCACAGGCACGACGGCTGTATA
CAATCAACCCCGTGCGGATCATTCCCGACATTAATTACAGACCAGTGCCCGTCACACCTGACCTGAACCC
AGTGACTGGGAGGCCCATCGATCTGAGCTTCGCCATTCTGCGCAGCGTGTCCCCTGTCCACCTGGAGTTT
ATGAGGAATATCGGAATGCATGGCACCATGTCTATCAGTATTCTGAGAGGCGAAAGGCTGTGGGGGCTGA
TCGTGTGCCACCATCGGACACCTTACTATGTGGACCTGGACGGCAGGCAGGCTTGTGAACTGGTGGCTCA
GGTGCTGGCTTGGCAGATTGGCGTGATGGAAGAAAGATCTGGAGGATCCGGAGGACTCGAGAGCGGCCGC
AAGATGAGCAAAGATGGTAAAAAGAAGAAAAAGAAGTCAAAGACAAAGTGTGTAATTATGTAAGGGCCGC
TGACTGACTGAAGATCCACCGGATCTAGATAACTGATCATAATCAGCCATACCACATTTGTAGAGGTTTT
ACTTGCTTTAAAAAACCTCCCACACCTCCCCCTGAACCTGAAACATAAAATGAATGCAATTGTTGTTGTT
AACTTGTTTATTGCAGCTTATAATGGTTACAAATAAAGCAATAGCATCACAAATTTCACAAATAAAGCAT
TTTTTTCACTGCATTCTAGTTGTGGTTTGTCCAAACTCATCAATGTATCTTAAGGCGTAAATTGTAAGCG
TTAATATTTTGTTAAAATTCGCGTTAAATTTTTGTTAAATCAGCTCATTTTTTAACCAATAGGCCGAAAT
CGGCAAAATCCCTTATAAATCAAAAGAATAGACCGAGATAGGGT
[37 nt withheld, positions 2075-2111]
AAAGAACGTGGACTCCAACGTCAAAGG
[49 nt withheld, positions 2139-2187]
T
[91 nt withheld, positions 2189-2279]
G
[124 nt withheld, positions 2281-2404]
CAGGTGGCACTTTTCGGGGAAATGTGCGCGGAACCCCTATTTGTTTATTTTTCTAAATACATTCAAATAT
GTATCCGCTCATGAGACAATAACCCTGATAAATGCTTCAATAATATTGAAAAAGGAAGAGTCCTGAGGCG
GAAAGAACCAGCTGTGGAATGTGTGTCAGTTAGGGTGTGGAAAGTCCCCAGGCTCCCCAGCAGGCAGAAG
TATGCAAAGCATGCATCTCAATTAGTCAGCAACCAGGTGTGGAAAGTCCCCAGGCTCCCCAGCAGGCAGA
AGTATGCAAAGCATGCATCTCAATTAGTCAGCAACCATAGTCCCGCCCCTAACTCCGCCCATCCCGCCCC
TAACTCCGCCCAGTTCCGCCCATTCTCCGCCCCATGGCTGACTAATTTTTTTTATTTATGCAGAGGCCGA
GGCCGCCTCGGCCTCTGAGCTATTCCAGAAGTAGTGAGGAGGCTTTTTTGGAGGCCTAGGCTTTTGCAAA
GATCGATCAAGAGACAGGATGAGGATCGTTTCGCATGATTGAACAAGATGGATTGCACGCAGGTTCTCCG
GCCGCTTGGGTGGAGAGGCTATTCGGCTATGACTGGGCACAACAGACAATCGGCTGCTCTGATGCCGCCG
TGTTCCGGCTGTCAGCGCAGGGGCGCCCGGTTCTTTTTGTCAAGACCGACCTGTCCGGTGCCCTGAATGA
ACTGCAAGACGAGGCAGCGCGGCTATCGTGGCTGGCCACGACGGGCGTTCCTTGCGCAGCTGTGCTCGAC
GTTGTCACTGAAGCGGGAAGGGACTGGCTGCTATTGGGCGAAGTGCCGGGGCAGGATCTCCTGTCATCTC
ACCTTGCTCCTGCCGAGAAAGTATCCATCATGGCTGATGCAATGCGGCGGCTGCATACGCTTGATCCGGC
TACCTGCCCATTCGACCACCAAGCGAAACATCGCATCGAGCGAGCACGTACTCGGATGGAAGCCGGTCTT
GTCGATCAGGATGATCTGGACGAAGAGCATCAGGGGCTCGCGCCAGCCGAACTGTTCGCCAGGCTCAAGG
CGAGCATGCCCGACGGCGAGGATCTCGTCGTGACCCATGGCGATGCCTGCTTGCCGAATATCATGGTGGA
AAATGGCCGCTTTTCTGGATTCATCGACTGTGGCCGGCTGGGTGTGGCGGACCGCTATCAGGACATAGCG
TTGGCTACCCGTGATATTGCTGAAGAGCTTGGCGGCGAATGGGCTGACCGCTTCCTCGTGCTTTACGGTA
TCGCCGCTCCCGATTCGCAGCGCATCGCCTTCTATCGCCTTCTTGACGAGTTCTTCTGAGCGGGACTCTG
GGGTTCGAAATGACCGACCAAGCGACGCCCAACCTGCCATCACGAGATTTCGATTCCACCGCCGCCTTCT
ATGAAAGGTTGGGCTTCGGAATCGTTTTCCGGGACGCCGGCTGGATGATCCTCCAGCGCGGGGATCTCAT
GCTGGAGTTCTTCGCCCACCCTAGGGGGAGGCTAACTGAAACACGGAAGGAGACAATACCGGAAGGAACC
CGCGCTATGACGGCAATAAAAAGACAGAATAAAACGCACGGTGTTGGGTCGTTTGTTCATAAACGCGGGG
TTCGGTCCCAGGGCTGGCACTCTGTCGATACCCCACCGAGACCCCATTGGGGCCAATACGCCCGCGTTTC
TTCCTTTTCCCCACCCCACCCCCCAAGTTCGGGTGAAGGCCCAGGGCTCGCAGCCAACGTCGGGGCGGCA
GGCCCTGCCATAGCCTCAGGTTACTCATATATACTTTAGATTGATTTAAAACTTCATTTTTAATTTAAAA
GGATCTAGGTGAAGATCCTTTTTGATAATCTCATGACCAAAATCCCTTAACGTGAGTTTTCGTTCCACTG
AGCGTCAGACCCCGTAGAAAAGATCAAAGGATCTTCTTGAGATCCTTTTTTTCTGCGCGTAATCTGCTGC
TTGCAAACAAAAAAACCACCGCTACCAGCGGTGGTTTGTTTGCCGGATCAAGAGCTACCAACTCTTTTTC
CGAAGGTAACTGGCTTCAGCAGAGCGCAGATACCAAATACTGTTCTTCTAGTGTAGCCGTAGTTAGGCCA
CCACTTCAAGAACTCTGTAGCACCGCCTACATACCTCGCTCTGCTAATCCTGTTACCAGTGGCTGCTGCC
AGTGGCGATAAGTCGTGTCTTACCGGGTTGGACTCAAGACGATAGTTACCGGATAAGGCGCAGCGGTCGG
GCTGAACGGGGGGTTCGTGCACACAGCCCAGCTTGGAGCGAACGACCTACACCGAACTGAGATACCTACA
GCGTGAGCTATGAGAAAGCGCCACGCTTCCCGAAGGGAGAAAGGCGGACAGGTATCCGGTAAGCGGCAGG
GTCGGAACAGGAGAGCGCACGAGGGAGCTTCCAGGGGGAAACGCCTGGTATCTTTATAGTCCTGTCGGGT
TTCGCCACCTCTGACTTGAGCGTCGATTTTTGTGATGCTCGTCAGGGGGGCGGAGCCTATGGAAAAACGC
CAGCAACGCGGCCTTTTTACGGTTCCTGGCCTTTTGCTGGCCTTTTGCTCACATGTTCTTTCCTGCGTTA
TCCCCTGATTCTGTGGATAACCGTATTACCGCCATGCAT
